Addgene plasmid #31079: pET21c(+)-mtLeuRS
Depositing lab: Linda Spremulli. Depositing organization: University of North Carolina at Chapel Hill. Publication: Expression and characterization of the human mitochondrial leucyl-tRNA synthetase. Bullard JM, Cai YC, Spremulli LL. Biochim Biophys Acta. 2000 Feb 29. 1490(3):245-58. 10.1016/S0167-4781(99)00240-7 PubMed 10684970.
Backbone
  Vector backbone: pET-21c(+)
  Backbone size w/o insert (bp): 5400
  Vector type: Bacterial Expression
Growth in bacteria
  Bacterial resistance: Ampicillin, 100 μg/mL
  Growth temperature: 37°C
  Growth strain: DH5alpha
  Growth instructions: BL21 (DE3) pArg
  Copy number: High Copy
Gene/Insert
  Gene/Insert name: Mature form human mitochondrial leucyl-tRNA synthetase (alt name: LeuRS)
  Species: H. sapiens (human)
  Insert size (bp): 2646
  Mutation: Includes coding sequence for the mature form. Nt 63-2709. Amino acids 22- 903
  Entrez Gene: LARS2 (a.k.a. HLASA, LEURS, PRLTS4, mtLeuRS)
  Tag / fusion protein: His (C terminal on backbone)
  Cloning method: Restriction Enzyme; 5′ cloning site NdeI (not destroyed); 3′ cloning site SalI (not destroyed)
  Sequencing primers: 5′ T7; 3′ T7-term
Terms and licenses: Academic/Nonprofit Terms; Industry Terms: Not Available to Industry
How to cite: pET21c(+)-mtLeuRS was a gift from Linda Spremulli (Addgene plasmid # 31079 ; http://n2t.net/addgene:31079 ; RRID:Addgene_31079)
