[The description below was written by a language model from this plasmid's Addgene catalogue record.]
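Description:
pET21c(+)-mtLeuRS is a bacterial expression plasmid built on the pET-21c(+) backbone (about 5.4 kb without insert) for producing the human mitochondrial leucyl-tRNA synthetase in E. coli. It is listed as a high-copy plasmid selected with ampicillin. It is maintained in a standard cloning strain, and the record points to a BL21(DE3) derivative carrying a pArg helper plasmid as the expression host. This fits the pET system, in which transcription of the insert depends on T7 RNA polymerase supplied by the DE3 lysogen. The T7 promoter and T7 terminator are not listed as features because no feature table is provided, but the sequencing primers named for the two ends of the insert correspond to these elements.

The roughly 2.65 kb insert is from human LARS2 and encodes only the mature form of the enzyme, amino acids 22 to 903, so the N-terminal portion of the precursor is omitted. That omitted portion is presumably the mitochondrial import sequence. The fragment was cloned between NdeI and SalI, and both sites were retained. Cloning at NdeI normally supplies the start codon, and the 3′ junction places the coding sequence in frame with the backbone-encoded C-terminal His tag, which allows purification by metal-affinity chromatography.

The associated publication concerns the expression and characterization of this synthetase. The construct is therefore suited to making recombinant, tagged mtLeuRS for biochemical work such as studies of aminoacylation activity and of the mitochondrial translation machinery.
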