>Addgene plasmid #31079 | pET21c(+)-mtLeuRS | addgene partial sequence | sequence record 36705 | T7 5'-TAATACGACTCACTATAGGG-3'
CCTCTAGAAATAATTTTGTTTAACTTTAAGAAGGAGATATACATATGCTAAATGGTGGGCCAGATGTCAT
CAAGTGGGAAAGGAGAGTAATTCCCGGATGTACCAGAAGCATCTACAGTGCCACGGGAAAGTGGACAAAA
GAGTATACATTGCAGACAAGAAAGGATGTTGAGAAATGGTGGCATCAACGAATAAAAGAACAGGCCTCCA
AAATTTCAGAAGCTGATAAATCGAAGCCAAAATTTTACGTGCTTTCCATGTTCCCTTATCCTTCTGGTAA
GCTGCACATGGGCCATGTGCGTGTCTACACCATCAGCGACACCATAGCACGGTTCCAGAAGATGAGAGGG
ATGCAGGTCATCAACCCCATGGGATGGGATGCTTTTGGATTGCCTGCTGAAAATGCCGCAGTCGAGAGGA
ATCTACATCCACAAAGTTGGACACAAAGTAATATTAAACACATGAGGAAACAGCTTGATCGTCTGGGCCT
GTGTTTCAGCTGGGATAGGGAAATAACTACGTGTTTGCCAGATTACTACAAGTGGACTCAGTATCTCTTT
ATTAAACTGTATGAGGCTGGGCTGGCCTATCAAAAGGAGGCCCTGGTTAACTGGGACCCAGTGGATCAAA
CAGTGCTTGCCAATGAGCAGGTGGATGAACATGGCTGTTCATGGCGTTCTGGAGCAAAGGTGGAACAGAA
GTACCTCAGACAATGGTTTATTAAGACAACCGCTTATGCAAAGGCCATGCAGGACGCGTTGGCAGACCTT
CCAGAATGGTATGGAATAAAAGGCATGCAAGCCCACTGGATTGGGGACTGTGTGGGCTGCCACCTGGACT
TCACATTAAAGGTTCATGGGCAAGCCACGGGCGAAAAGCTGACTGCCTATACGGCCACCCCTGAAGCCAT
TTATGGCACCTCCCACGTGGCC
