>Addgene plasmid #31079 | pET21c(+)-mtLeuRS | addgene partial sequence | sequence record 37663 | T7-term
GGGCTTGTNGCAGCCGGATCTCAGTGGTGGTGGTGGTGGTGCTCGACATCTTGCACCAGGAAGTTGATGA
GGGCAGTTCTCGGGGAAAGGAAGGACTTCTTGATGCTTCGTCCTTGCAAAAGCCTGACACCCAGCTCGCT
TTGAAGAACAAATTCGTGGACTTTGTCCTGGTCCCGGGCAACTTGTTGGGGCACAGGAATTTTGCCACAA
GCTTTATTGTTGATCAGAACTGCCATCTGGACAACCTCAGGCTGCTGCAGGAACTCCGGGTCCACAGCAG
GCCATGCCTGGAGCAGCACACTGGCATCCCAAGTGTAGTGGGCACAGAGCTTCCTCGGCACCAGCGCCAG
GCCTGCCCAGATCTCTGAGGTTACATGAGGGGCCAGTGGAGCAGCCATTACCATCAGGGCACACAAAGCA
TCCTCAAACTCGGGGCTGTGGAGAATGACGCTCTGAGAGGCTTGCGAGAGTGCATTGCTGAGTCCCATCA
GCTGAGAAATTGCAGAATTCAGTGAGAAGTCCTCTGTGAAATGGGTGGTCACCTGAGAGATGACGGAGTT
CTTGTACTCCCAGAGCTTCCTGGCCTCAGCTTTCTCCTTGTTACTCAGCAGCTGAGGCTGGGGAGACTTC
CCAGAAGCCCTGGCCTCAATAAACCGAGTTGTCAAGGTCCACAGTCGTTGTTGCCATCTCAGCACCCCAG
GGAGAGCATCAGTTTTCACATCCCACAAGATATCCTTCTCAGGAGGGGCAGCAAAAAGGATGTAGAGCCG
AATCGTGTCGATCCCATACTGCTCCACAACTTCCTCTGGGTCCACCCCGTTGTGTTTGGACTTACTCATC
TTCTCCCACGTCACCTCTAACTTCTCTTTCGTTTTTGCATGAACAGGAACGGAAACCTGTGAGATCCACT
TCCTCTCTCTGTAGATACTGTCCAGATGGTANGCGGAATTCANCCCTAAGTGCCCTAAAGCCNTACTT
